Addgene plasmid #114295: pCLX-M38s/TOP-dGFP
Purpose: Expression of destabilized GFP under the control of the M38-TOP canonical Wnt signaling responsive promoter
Depositing lab: Patrick Salmon. Depositing organization: University of Geneva. Publication: Wnt signaling regulates multipolar-to-bipolar transition of migrating neurons in the cerebral cortex. Boitard M, Bocchi R, Egervari K, Petrenko V, Viale B, Gremaud S, Zgraggen E, Salmon P, Kiss JZ. Cell Rep. 2015 Mar 3;10(8):1349-61. doi: 10.1016/j.celrep.2015.01.061. Epub 2015 Feb 26. PubMed 25732825.
Backbone
  Vector backbone: pCLX
  Vector type: Lentiviral
Growth in bacteria
  Bacterial resistance: Ampicillin, 100 μg/mL
  Growth temperature: 37°C
  Growth strain: NEB Stable
  Copy number: High Copy
Gene/Insert
  Gene/Insert name: dGFP
  Mutation: destabilized GFP
  Cloning method: Gateway Cloning
Terms and licenses: Academic/Nonprofit Terms; Industry Terms: Not Available to Industry
Depositor comments: Subcloned from Addgene Plasmid #17114
How to cite: pCLX-M38s/TOP-dGFP was a gift from Patrick Salmon (Addgene plasmid # 114295 ; http://n2t.net/addgene:114295 ; RRID:Addgene_114295)
