[The description below was written by a language model from this plasmid's Addgene catalogue record and pLannotate feature annotations shown in this document.]
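Description:
pCLX-M38s/TOP-dGFP is an HIV-1-based lentiviral transfer plasmid on the pCLX backbone that serves as a fluorescent reporter of canonical Wnt signaling. It is propagated in E. coli through a high-copy ColE1/pUC-type origin with ampicillin selection (AmpR under its own bla promoter). The backbone also carries an SV40 origin and SV40 poly(A) signal. Genomic RNA is produced in packaging cells from a chimeric 5' end in which the CMV enhancer is joined to a truncated HIV-1 LTR. This is followed by the Ψ packaging signal with a gag fragment, the cPPT/CTS, and the RRE for Rev-dependent nuclear export. The 3' end consists of a truncated LTR with a loxP site just upstream of it, then a rabbit β-globin poly(A) signal. A loxP in this position would be expected to be copied to both ends of the provirus during reverse transcription, permitting Cre-mediated excision, although the record does not state this use.

The payload was assembled by Gateway recombination. The short interval between the attB4 and attB1 sites, which the feature tables leave unannotated, is where the M38-TOP Wnt-responsive promoter described in the catalogue entry presumably sits. Between attB1 and attB2 lies d2EGFP, which is EGFP fused to the mouse ornithine decarboxylase degradation domain, giving a half-life of about two hours. A WPRE downstream enhances transcript expression. Because the reporter turns over quickly, fluorescence follows current rather than accumulated promoter activity, which makes the vector suited to monitoring dynamic Wnt pathway activation in transduced cells. The associated work concerned migrating cortical neurons. There is no mammalian selection marker annotated. The two sequence records (depositor and NGS) carry the same features and differ only in start point and by one nucleotide in length.
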