Features (pLannotate 1.2.2; 28 found; start..end, strand, type, name):
      4..383     +  enhancer       CMV enhancer: human cytomegalovirus immediate early enhancer
    385..642     +  LTR            5' LTR (truncated): truncated 5' long terminal repeat (LTR) from HIV-1
    689..814     +  misc_feature   HIV-1 Ψ: packaging signal of human immunodeficiency virus type 1
    798..1157    +  CDS            HIV-1 gag (fragment): gag protein from human immunodeficiency virus 1; gag
   1306..1423    +  misc_feature   cPPT/CTS: central polypurine tract and central termination sequence of HIV-1
   1566..1649    +  CDS            vif (fragment): VIF_HV1BR - Experimental evidence at protein level: Swiss-Prot protein existence level 1. Counteracts the innate antiviral activity of host APOBEC3F and APOBEC3G. Forms a complex with host APOBEC3F and APOBEC3G thus preventing the entry of these lethally hypermutating enzymes into progeny virions. Recruits an active E3 ubiquitin ligase complex composed of elongin BC, CUL5, and RBX2 to induce polyubiquitination of APOBEC3G and APOBEC3F. In turn, they are directed to the 26S proteasome for degradation. Vif interaction with APOBEC3G also blocks its cytidine deaminase activity in a proteasome-inde
   1783..2016    +  misc_feature   RRE: The Rev response element (RRE) of HIV-1 allows for Rev-dependent mRNA export from the nucleus to the cytoplasm.
   2393..2493    +  CDS            Rev (fragment): human immunodeficiency virus 1 (HIV-1) Rev protein; rev; enhances nuclear export of unspliced and incompletely spliced viral mRNAs
   2522..2542    +  protein_bind   attB4: mutant version of attB; core recombination site for the Gateway® BP reaction BP Clonase™
   2720..2740    +  protein_bind   attB1: mutant version of attB; core recombination site for the Gateway® BP reaction BP Clonase™
   2749..3594    +  CDS            d2EGFP: EGFP destabilized by fusion to residues 422-461 of mouse ornithine decarboxylase, giving an in vivo half-life of ~2 hours mammalian codon-optimized
   3595..3619    -  protein_bind   attB2: mutant version of attB; recombination site for the Gateway® BP reaction BP Clonase™
   3637..4225    +  misc_feature   WPRE: woodchuck hepatitis virus posttranscriptional regulatory element
   4258..4347    +  CDS            nef (fragment): NEF_HV1LA - Experimental evidence at protein level: Swiss-Prot protein existence level 1. Extracellular Nef protein targets CD4(+) T-lymphocytes for apoptosis by interacting with CXCR4 surface receptors. From Human immunodeficiency virus type 1 group M subtype B (isolate Lai) (HIV-1).
   4368..4401    +  protein_bind   loxP: Cre-mediated recombination occurs in the 8-bp core sequence (GCATACAT). Cre recombinase
   4421..4601    +  LTR            5' LTR (truncated): truncated 5' long terminal repeat (LTR) from HIV-1
   4704..4759    +  polyA_signal   β-globin poly(A) signal: rabbit β-globin polyadenylation signal (Gil and Proudfoot, 1987)
   5142..5158    -  protein_bind   lac operator: The lac repressor binds to the lac operator to inhibit transcription in E. coli. This inhibition can be relieved by adding lactose or isopropyl-β-D-thiogalactopyranoside (IPTG). lac repressor encoded by lacI
   5166..5196    -  promoter       lac promoter: promoter for the E. coli lac operon
   5211..5232    -  protein_bind   CAP binding site: CAP binding activates transcription in the presence of cAMP. E. coli catabolite activator protein
   5245..5284    -  CDS            lacI (fragment): lac repressor; lacI; The lac repressor binds to the lac operator to inhibit transcription in E. coli. This inhibition can be relieved by adding lactose or isopropyl-β-D-thiogalactopyranoside (IPTG).
   5291..5313    +  promoter       SV40 promoter (fragment): SV40 enhancer and early promoter
   5337..5472    +  rep_origin     SV40 ori: SV40 origin of replication
   5492..5626    +  polyA_signal   SV40 poly(A) signal: SV40 polyadenylation signal
   5628..5682    -  CDS            lacI (fragment): lac repressor; lacI; The lac repressor binds to the lac operator to inhibit transcription in E. coli. This inhibition can be relieved by adding lactose or isopropyl-β-D-thiogalactopyranoside (IPTG).
   5865..6453    -  rep_origin     ori: high-copy-number ColE1/pMB1/pBR322/pUC origin of replication
   6624..7484    -  CDS            AmpR: β-lactamase; bla; confers resistance to ampicillin, carbenicillin, and related antibiotics
   7485..7589    -  promoter       AmpR promoter: bla
>Addgene plasmid #114295 | pCLX-M38s/TOP-dGFP | depositor full sequence | sequence record 215786 | Full Sequence
GTCGACATTGATTATTGACTAGTTATTAATAGTAATCAATTACGGGGTCATTAGTTCATAGCCCATATAT
GGAGTTCCGCGTTACATAACTTACGGTAAATGGCCCGCCTGGCTGACCGCCCAACGACCCCCGCCCATTG
ACGTCAATAATGACGTATGTTCCCATAGTAACGCCAATAGGGACTTTCCATTGACGTCAATGGGTGGACT
ATTTACGGTAAACTGCCCACTTGGCAGTACATCAAGTGTATCATATGCCAAGTACGCCCCCTATTGACGT
CAATGACGGTAAATGGCCCGCCTGGCATTATGCCCAGTACATGACCTTATGGGACTTTCCTACTTGGCAG
TACATCTACGTATTAGTCATCGCTATTACCATGGGAGGCGTGGCCTGGGCGGGACTGGGGAGTGGCGAGC
CCTCAGATCCTGCATATAAGCAGCTGCTTTTTGCCTGTACTGGGTCTCTCTGGTTAGACCAGATCTGAGC
CTGGGAGCTCTCTGGCTAACTAGGGAACCCACTGCTTAAGCCTCAATAAAGCTTGCCTTGAGTGCTTCAA
GTAGTGTGTGCCCGTCTGTTGTGTGACTCTGGTAACTAGAGATCCCTCAGACCCTTTTAGTCAGTGTGGA
AAATCTCTAGCAGTGGCGCCCGAACAGGGACTTGAAAGCGAAAGGGAAACCAGAGGAGCTCTCTCGACGC
AGGACTCGGCTTGCTGAAGCGCGCACGGCAAGAGGCGAGGGGCGGCGACTGGTGAGTACGCCAAAAATTT
TGACTAGCGGAGGCTAGAAGGAGAGAGATGGGTGCGAGAGCGTCAGTATTAAGCGGGGGAGAATTAGATC
GCGATGGGAAAAAATTCGGTTAAGGCCAGGGGGAAAGAAAAAATATAAATTAAAACATATAGTATGGGCA
AGCAGGGAGCTAGAACGATTCGCAGTTAATCCTGGCCTGTTAGAAACATCAGAAGGCTGTAGACAAATAC
TGGGACAGCTACAACCATCCCTTCAGACAGGATCAGAAGAACTTAGATCATTATATAATACAGTAGCAAC
CCTCTATTGTGTGCATCAAAGGATAGAGATAAAAGACACCAAGGAAGCTTTAGACAAGATAGAGGAAGAG
CAAAACAAAAGTAAGAAAAAAGCACAGCAAGCAGCAGGATCTTCAGACCTGGAAATTCCCTACAATCCCC
AAAGTCAAGGAGTAGTAGAATCTATGAATAAAGAATTAAAGAAAATTATAGGACAGGTAAGAGATCAGGC
TGAACATCTTAAGACAGCAGTACAAATGGCAGTATTCATCCACAATTTTAAAAGAAAAGGGGGGATTGGG
GGGTACAGTGCAGGGGAAAGAATAGTAGACATAATAGCAACAGACATACAAACTAAAGAATTACAAAAAC
AAATTACAAAAATTCAAAATTTTCGGGTTTATTACAGGGACAGCAGAAATCCACTTTGGAAAGGACCAGC
AAAGCTCCTCTGGAAAGGTGAAGGGGCAGTAGTAATACAAGATAATAGTGACATAAAAGTAGTGCCAAGA
AGAAAAGCAAAGATCATTAGGGATTATGGAAAACAGATGGCAGGTGATGATTGTGTGGCAAGTAGACAGG
ATGAGGATTAGAACATGGAAAAGTTTAGTAAAACACCATAAGGAGGAGATATGAGGGACAATTGGAGAAG
TGAATTATATAAATATAAAGTAGTAAAAATTGAACCATTAGGAGTAGCACCCACCAAGGCAAAGAGAAGA
GTGGTGCAGAGAGAAAAAAGAGCAGTGGGAATAGGAGCTTTGTTCCTTGGGTTCTTGGGAGCAGCAGGAA
GCACTATGGGCGCAGCGTCAATGACGCTGACGGTACAGGCCAGACAATTATTGTCTGGTATAGTGCAGCA
GCAGAACAATTTGCTGAGGGCTATTGAGGCGCAACAGCATCTGTTGCAACTCACAGTCTGGGGCATCAAG
CAGCTCCAGGCAAGAATCCTGGCTGTGGAAAGATACCTAAAGGATCAACAGCTCCTGGGGATTTGGGGTT
GCTCTGGAAAACTCATTTGCACCACTGCTGTGCCTTGGAATGCTAGTTGGAGTAATAAATCTCTGGAACA
GATTTGGAATCACACGACCTGGATGGAGTGGGACAGAGAAATTAACAATTACACAAGCTTAATACACTCC
TTAATTGAAGAATCGCAAAACCAGCAAGAAAAGAATGAACAAGAATTATTGGAATTAGATAAATGGGCAA
GTTTGTGGAATTGGTTTAACATAACAAATTGGCTGTGGTATATAAAATTATTCATAATGATAGTAGGAGG
CTTGGTAGGTTTAAGAATAGTTTTTGCTGTACTTTCTATAGTGAATAGAGTTAGGCAGGGATATTCACCA
TTATCGTTTCAGACCCACCTCCCAACCCCGAGGGGACCCGACAGGCCCGAAGGAATAGAAGAAGAAGGTG
GAGAGAGAGACAGAGACAGATCCATTCGATTAGTGAACGGATCTCGACGGTATCGCTAGTGATTATCGGA
TCAACTTTGTATAGAAAAGTTGCTGCAGCCCAAGCTATCAAAGGGGGTAAGATCAAAGGGGGTAAGATCA
AAGGGGGTAAGATCAAAGGAGGAGCTTCAGTCGACCCCAGTGACGTAGGAAGTCCATCCATTCACAGCGC
TTCTATAAAGGCGCCAGCTGAGGCGCCTACTACTCCAACCGCGACTGCAGCGAGCAACTCAAGTTTGTAC
AAAAAAGCAGGCTTCACCATGGTGAGCAAGGGCGAGGAGCTGTTCACCGGGGTGGTGCCCATCCTGGTCG
AGCTGGACGGCGACGTAAACGGCCACAAGTTCAGCGTGTCCGGCGAGGGCGAGGGCGATGCCACCTACGG
CAAGCTGACCCTGAAGTTCATCTGCACCACCGGCAAGCTGCCCGTGCCCTGGCCCACCCTCGTGACCACC
CTGACCTACGGCGTGCAGTGCTTCAGCCGCTACCCCGACCACATGAAGCAGCACGACTTCTTCAAGTCCG
CCATGCCCGAAGGCTACGTCCAGGAGCGCACCATCTTCTTCAAGGACGACGGCAACTACAAGACCCGCGC
CGAGGTGAAGTTCGAGGGCGACACCCTGGTGAACCGCATCGAGCTGAAGGGCATCGACTTCAAGGAGGAC
GGCAACATCCTGGGGCACAAGCTGGAGTACAACTACAACAGCCACAACGTCTATATCATGGCCGACAAGC
AGAAGAACGGCATCAAGGTGAACTTCAAGATCCGCCACAACATCGAGGACGGCAGCGTGCAGCTCGCCGA
CCACTACCAGCAGAACACCCCCATCGGCGACGGCCCCGTGCTGCTGCCCGACAACCACTACCTGAGCACC
CAGTCCGCCCTGAGCAAAGACCCCAACGAGAAGCGCGATCACATGGTCCTGCTGGAGTTCGTGACCGCCG
CCGGGATCACTCTCGGCATGGACGAGCTGTACAAGAAGCTTAGCCATGGCTTCCCGCCGGAGGTGGAGGA
GCAGGATGATGGCACGCTGCCCATGTCTTGTGCCCAGGAGAGCGGGATGGACCGTCACCCTGCAGCCTGT
GCTTCTGCTAGGATCAATGTGTAGACCCAGCTTTCTTGTACAAAGTGGTGATAATCGAATTCCGATAATC
AACCTCTGGATTACAAAATTTGTGAAAGATTGACTGGTATTCTTAACTATGTTGCTCCTTTTACGCTATG
TGGATACGCTGCTTTAATGCCTTTGTATCATGCTATTGCTTCCCGTATGGCTTTCATTTTCTCCTCCTTG
TATAAATCCTGGTTGCTGTCTCTTTATGAGGAGTTGTGGCCCGTTGTCAGGCAACGTGGCGTGGTGTGCA
CTGTGTTTGCTGACGCAACCCCCACTGGTTGGGGCATTGCCACCACCTGTCAGCTCCTTTCCGGGACTTT
CGCTTTCCCCCTCCCTATTGCCACGGCGGAACTCATCGCCGCCTGCCTTGCCCGCTGCTGGACAGGGGCT
CGGCTGTTGGGCACTGACAATTCCGTGGTGTTGTCGGGGAAGCTGACGTCCTTTCCATGGCTGCTCGCCT
GTGTTGCCACCTGGATTCTGCGCGGGACGTCCTTCTGCTACGTCCCTTCGGCCCTCAATCCAGCGGACCT
TCCTTCCCGCGGCCTGCTGCCGGCTCTGCGGCCTCTTCCGCGTCTTCGCCTTCGCCCTCAGACGAGTCGG
ATCTCCCTTTGGGCCGCCTCCCCGCATCGGGAATTCCCGCGGTTCGCTTTAAGACCAATGACTTACAAGG
CAGCTGTAGATCTTAGCCACTTTTTAAAAGAAAAGGGGGGACTGGAAGGGCTAATTCACTCCCAACGAAG
ACAAGATGGGATCAATTCACCATGGGAATAACTTCGTATAGCATACATTATACGAAGTTATGCTGCTTTT
TGCTTGTACTGGGTCTCTCTGGTTAGACCAGATCTGAGCCTGGGAGCTCTCTGGCTAACTAGGGAACCCA
CTGCTTAAGCCTCAATAAAGCTTGCCTTGAGTGCTTCAAGTAGTGTGTGCCCGTCTGTTGTGTGACTCTG
GTAACTAGAGATCCCTCAGACCCTTTTAGTCAGTGTGGAAAATCTCTAGCAGCATCTAGTTGAATCGCCA
GTGTGTCGAGCTAGCAGATCTTTTTCCCTCTGCCAAAAATTATGGGGACATCATGAAGCCCCTTGAGCAT
CTGACTTCTGGCTAATAAAGGAAATTTATTTTCATTGCAATAGTGTGTTGGAATTTTTTGTGTCTCTCAC
TCGGAAGGACATATGGGAGGGCAAATCATTTAAAACATCAGAATGAGTATTTGGTTTAGAGTTTGGCAAC
ATATGCCATATGCTGGCTGCCATGAACAAAGGTGGCTATAAAGAGGTCATCAGTATATGAAACAGCCCCC
TGCTGTCCATTCCTTATTCCATAGAAAAGCCTTGACTTGAGGTTAGATTTTTTTTATATTTTGTTTTGTG
TTATTTTTTTCTTTAACATCCCTAAAATTTTCCTTACATGTTTTACTAGCCAGATTTTTCCTCCTCTCCT
GACTACTCCCAGTCATAGCTGTCCCTCTTCTCTTATGAAGATCCCTCGACCTGCAGCCCAAGCTTGGCGT
AATCATGGTCATAGCTGTTTCCTGTGTGAAATTGTTATCCGCTCACAATTCCACACAACATACGAGCCGG
AAGCATAAAGTGTAAAGCCTGGGGTGCCTAATGAGTGAGCTAACTCACATTAATTGCGTTGCGCTCACTG
CCCGCTTTCCAGTCGGGAAACCTGTCGTGCCAGCGGATCCGCATCTCAATTAGTCAGCAACCATAGTCCC
GCCCCTAACTCCGCCCATCCCGCCCCTAACTCCGCCCAGTTCCGCCCATTCTCCGCCCCATGGCTGACTA
ATTTTTTTTATTTATGCAGAGGCCGAGGCCGCCTCGGCCTCTGAGCTATTCCAGAAGTAGTGAGGAGGCT
TTTTTGGAGGCCTAGGCTTTTGCAAAAAGCTAACTTGTTTATTGCAGCTTATAATGGTTACAAATAAAGC
AATAGCATCACAAATTTCACAAATAAAGCATTTTTTTCACTGCATTCTAGTTGTGGTTTGTCCAAACTCA
TCAATGTATCTTATCATGTCTGGATCCGCTGCATTAATGAATCGGCCAACGCGCGGGGAGAGGCGGTTTG
CGTATTGGGCGCTCTTCCGCTTCCTCGCTCACTGACTCGCTGCGCTCGGTCGTTCGGCTGCGGCGAGCGG
TATCAGCTCACTCAAAGGCGGTAATACGGTTATCCACAGAATCAGGGGATAACGCAGGAAAGAACATGTG
AGCAAAAGGCCAGCAAAAGGCCAGGAACCGTAAAAAGGCCGCGTTGCTGGCGTTTTTCCATAGGCTCCGC
CCCCCTGACGAGCATCACAAAAATCGACGCTCAAGTCAGAGGTGGCGAAACCCGACAGGACTATAAAGAT
ACCAGGCGTTTCCCCCTGGAAGCTCCCTCGTGCGCTCTCCTGTTCCGACCCTGCCGCTTACCGGATACCT
GTCCGCCTTTCTCCCTTCGGGAAGCGTGGCGCTTTCTCAATGCTCACGCTGTAGGTATCTCAGTTCGGTG
TAGGTCGTTCGCTCCAAGCTGGGCTGTGTGCACGAACCCCCCGTTCAGCCCGACCGCTGCGCCTTATCCG
GTAACTATCGTCTTGAGTCCAACCCGGTAAGACACGACTTATCGCCACTGGCAGCAGCCACTGGTAACAG
GATTAGCAGAGCGAGGTATGTAGGCGGTGCTACAGAGTTCTTGAAGTGGTGGCCTAACTACGGCTACACT
AGAAGGACAGTATTTGGTATCTGCGCTCTGCTGAAGCCAGTTACCTTCGGAAAAAGAGTTGGTAGCTCTT
GATCCGGCAAACAAACCACCGCTGGTAGCGGTGGTTTTTTTGTTTGCAAGCAGCAGATTACGCGCAGAAA
AAAAGGATCTCAAGAAGATCCTTTGATCTTTTCTACGGGGTCTGACGCTCAGTGGAACGAAAACTCACGT
TAAGGGATTTTGGTCATGAGATTATCAAAAAGGATCTTCACCTAGATCCTTTTAAATTAAAAATGAAGTT
TTAAATCAATCTAAAGTATATATGAGTAAACTTGGTCTGACAGTTACCAATGCTTAATCAGTGAGGCACC
TATCTCAGCGATCTGTCTATTTCGTTCATCCATAGTTGCCTGACTCCCCGTCGTGTAGATAACTACGATA
CGGGAGGGCTTACCATCTGGCCCCAGTGCTGCAATGATACCGCGAGACCCACGCTCACCGGCTCCAGATT
TATCAGCAATAAACCAGCCAGCCGGAAGGGCCGAGCGCAGAAGTGGTCCTGCAACTTTATCCGCCTCCAT
CCAGTCTATTAATTGTTGCCGGGAAGCTAGAGTAAGTAGTTCGCCAGTTAATAGTTTGCGCAACGTTGTT
GCCATTGCTACAGGCATCGTGGTGTCACGCTCGTCGTTTGGTATGGCTTCATTCAGCTCCGGTTCCCAAC
GATCAAGGCGAGTTACATGATCCCCCATGTTGTGCAAAAAAGCGGTTAGCTCCTTCGGTCCTCCGATCGT
TGTCAGAAGTAAGTTGGCCGCAGTGTTATCACTCATGGTTATGGCAGCACTGCATAATTCTCTTACTGTC
ATGCCATCCGTAAGATGCTTTTCTGTGACTGGTGAGTACTCAACCAAGTCATTCTGAGAATAGTGTATGC
GGCGACCGAGTTGCTCTTGCCCGGCGTCAATACGGGATAATACCGCGCCACATAGCAGAACTTTAAAAGT
GCTCATCATTGGAAAACGTTCTTCGGGGCGAAAACTCTCAAGGATCTTACCGCTGTTGAGATCCAGTTCG
ATGTAACCCACTCGTGCACCCAACTGATCTTCAGCATCTTTTACTTTCACCAGCGTTTCTGGGTGAGCAA
AAACAGGAAGGCAAAATGCCGCAAAAAAGGGAATAAGGGCGACACGGAAATGTTGAATACTCATACTCTT
CCTTTTTCAATATTATTGAAGCATTTATCAGGGTTATTGTCTCATGAGCGGATACATATTTGAATGTATT
TAGAAAAATAAACAAATAGGGGTTCCGCGCACATTTCCCCGAAAAGTGCCACCTG
