Features (pLannotate 1.2.2; 28 found; start..end, strand, type, name):
    338..362     -  protein_bind   attB2: mutant version of attB; recombination site for the Gateway® BP reaction BP Clonase™
    380..968     +  misc_feature   WPRE: woodchuck hepatitis virus posttranscriptional regulatory element
   1001..1090    +  CDS            nef (fragment): NEF_HV1LA - Experimental evidence at protein level: Swiss-Prot protein existence level 1. Extracellular Nef protein targets CD4(+) T-lymphocytes for apoptosis by interacting with CXCR4 surface receptors. From Human immunodeficiency virus type 1 group M subtype B (isolate Lai) (HIV-1).
   1111..1144    +  protein_bind   loxP: Cre-mediated recombination occurs in the 8-bp core sequence (GCATACAT). Cre recombinase
   1164..1344    +  LTR            5' LTR (truncated): truncated 5' long terminal repeat (LTR) from HIV-1
   1447..1502    +  polyA_signal   β-globin poly(A) signal: rabbit β-globin polyadenylation signal (Gil and Proudfoot, 1987)
   1887..1903    -  protein_bind   lac operator: The lac repressor binds to the lac operator to inhibit transcription in E. coli. This inhibition can be relieved by adding lactose or isopropyl-β-D-thiogalactopyranoside (IPTG). lac repressor encoded by lacI
   1911..1941    -  promoter       lac promoter: promoter for the E. coli lac operon
   1956..1977    -  protein_bind   CAP binding site: CAP binding activates transcription in the presence of cAMP. E. coli catabolite activator protein
   1990..2029    -  CDS            lacI (fragment): lac repressor; lacI; The lac repressor binds to the lac operator to inhibit transcription in E. coli. This inhibition can be relieved by adding lactose or isopropyl-β-D-thiogalactopyranoside (IPTG).
   2036..2058    +  promoter       SV40 promoter (fragment): SV40 enhancer and early promoter
   2082..2217    +  rep_origin     SV40 ori: SV40 origin of replication
   2237..2371    +  polyA_signal   SV40 poly(A) signal: SV40 polyadenylation signal
   2373..2427    -  CDS            lacI (fragment): lac repressor; lacI; The lac repressor binds to the lac operator to inhibit transcription in E. coli. This inhibition can be relieved by adding lactose or isopropyl-β-D-thiogalactopyranoside (IPTG).
   2610..3198    -  rep_origin     ori: high-copy-number ColE1/pMB1/pBR322/pUC origin of replication
   3369..4229    -  CDS            AmpR: β-lactamase; bla; confers resistance to ampicillin, carbenicillin, and related antibiotics
   4230..4334    -  promoter       AmpR promoter: bla
   4365..4744    +  enhancer       CMV enhancer: human cytomegalovirus immediate early enhancer
   4746..5003    +  LTR            5' LTR (truncated): truncated 5' long terminal repeat (LTR) from HIV-1
   5050..5175    +  misc_feature   HIV-1 Ψ: packaging signal of human immunodeficiency virus type 1
   5159..5518    +  CDS            HIV-1 gag (fragment): gag protein from human immunodeficiency virus 1; gag
   5667..5784    +  misc_feature   cPPT/CTS: central polypurine tract and central termination sequence of HIV-1
   5927..6010    +  CDS            vif (fragment): VIF_HV1BR - Experimental evidence at protein level: Swiss-Prot protein existence level 1. Counteracts the innate antiviral activity of host APOBEC3F and APOBEC3G. Forms a complex with host APOBEC3F and APOBEC3G thus preventing the entry of these lethally hypermutating enzymes into progeny virions. Recruits an active E3 ubiquitin ligase complex composed of elongin BC, CUL5, and RBX2 to induce polyubiquitination of APOBEC3G and APOBEC3F. In turn, they are directed to the 26S proteasome for degradation. Vif interaction with APOBEC3G also blocks its cytidine deaminase activity in a proteasome-inde
   6144..6377    +  misc_feature   RRE: The Rev response element (RRE) of HIV-1 allows for Rev-dependent mRNA export from the nucleus to the cytoplasm.
   6754..6854    +  CDS            Rev (fragment): human immunodeficiency virus 1 (HIV-1) Rev protein; rev; enhances nuclear export of unspliced and incompletely spliced viral mRNAs
   6881..6901    +  protein_bind   attB4: mutant version of attB; core recombination site for the Gateway® BP reaction BP Clonase™
   7079..7099    +  protein_bind   attB1: mutant version of attB; core recombination site for the Gateway® BP reaction BP Clonase™
   7108..337     +  CDS            d2EGFP (across the origin): EGFP destabilized by fusion to residues 422-461 of mouse ornithine decarboxylase, giving an in vivo half-life of ~2 hours mammalian codon-optimized
>Addgene plasmid #114295 | pCLX-M38s/TOP-dGFP | addgene full sequence | sequence record 218672 | Addgene NGS Result
CAACATCGAGGACGGCAGCGTGCAGCTCGCCGACCACTACCAGCAGAACACCCCCATCGGCGACGGCCCC
GTGCTGCTGCCCGACAACCACTACCTGAGCACCCAGTCCGCCCTGAGCAAAGACCCCAACGAGAAGCGCG
ATCACATGGTCCTGCTGGAGTTCGTGACCGCCGCCGGGATCACTCTCGGCATGGACGAGCTGTACAAGAA
GCTTAGCCATGGCTTCCCGCCGGAGGTGGAGGAGCAGGATGATGGCACGCTGCCCATGTCTTGTGCCCAG
GAGAGCGGGATGGACCGTCACCCTGCAGCCTGTGCTTCTGCTAGGATCAATGTGTAGACCCAGCTTTCTT
GTACAAAGTGGTGATAATCGAATTCCGATAATCAACCTCTGGATTACAAAATTTGTGAAAGATTGACTGG
TATTCTTAACTATGTTGCTCCTTTTACGCTATGTGGATACGCTGCTTTAATGCCTTTGTATCATGCTATT
GCTTCCCGTATGGCTTTCATTTTCTCCTCCTTGTATAAATCCTGGTTGCTGTCTCTTTATGAGGAGTTGT
GGCCCGTTGTCAGGCAACGTGGCGTGGTGTGCACTGTGTTTGCTGACGCAACCCCCACTGGTTGGGGCAT
TGCCACCACCTGTCAGCTCCTTTCCGGGACTTTCGCTTTCCCCCTCCCTATTGCCACGGCGGAACTCATC
GCCGCCTGCCTTGCCCGCTGCTGGACAGGGGCTCGGCTGTTGGGCACTGACAATTCCGTGGTGTTGTCGG
GGAAGCTGACGTCCTTTCCATGGCTGCTCGCCTGTGTTGCCACCTGGATTCTGCGCGGGACGTCCTTCTG
CTACGTCCCTTCGGCCCTCAATCCAGCGGACCTTCCTTCCCGCGGCCTGCTGCCGGCTCTGCGGCCTCTT
CCGCGTCTTCGCCTTCGCCCTCAGACGAGTCGGATCTCCCTTTGGGCCGCCTCCCCGCATCGGGAATTCC
CGCGGTTCGCTTTAAGACCAATGACTTACAAGGCAGCTGTAGATCTTAGCCACTTTTTAAAAGAAAAGGG
GGGACTGGAAGGGCTAATTCACTCCCAACGAAGACAAGATGGGATCAATTCACCATGGGAATAACTTCGT
ATAGCATACATTATACGAAGTTATGCTGCTTTTTGCTTGTACTGGGTCTCTCTGGTTAGACCAGATCTGA
GCCTGGGAGCTCTCTGGCTAACTAGGGAACCCACTGCTTAAGCCTCAATAAAGCTTGCCTTGAGTGCTTC
AAGTAGTGTGTGCCCGTCTGTTGTGTGACTCTGGTAACTAGAGATCCCTCAGACCCTTTTAGTCAGTGTG
GAAAATCTCTAGCAGCATCTAGTTGAATCGCCAGTGTGTCGAGCTAGCAGATCTTTTTCCCTCTGCCAAA
AATTATGGGGACATCATGAAGCCCCTTGAGCATCTGACTTCTGGCTAATAAAGGAAATTTATTTTCATTG
CAATAGTGTGTTGGAATTTTTTGTGTCTCTCACTCGGAAGGACATATGGGAGGGCAAATCATTTAAAACA
TCAGAATGAGTATTTGGTTTAGAGTTTGGCAACATATGCCCATATGCTGGCTGCCATGAACAAAGGTTGG
CTATAAAGAGGTCATCAGTATATGAAACAGCCCCCTGCTGTCCATTCCTTATTCCATAGAAAAGCCTTGA
CTTGAGGTTAGATTTTTTTTATATTTTGTTTTGTGTTATTTTTTTCTTTAACATCCCTAAAATTTTCCTT
ACATGTTTTACTAGCCAGATTTTTCCTCCTCTCCTGACTACTCCCAGTCATAGCTGTCCCTCTTCTCTTA
TGGAGATCCCTCGACCTGCAGCCCAAGCTTGGCGTAATCATGGTCATAGCTGTTTCCTGTGTGAAATTGT
TATCCGCTCACAATTCCACACAACATACGAGCCGGAAGCATAAAGTGTAAAGCCTGGGGTGCCTAATGAG
TGAGCTAACTCACATTAATTGCGTTGCGCTCACTGCCCGCTTTCCAGTCGGGAAACCTGTCGTGCCAGCG
GATCCGCATCTCAATTAGTCAGCAACCATAGTCCCGCCCCTAACTCCGCCCATCCCGCCCCTAACTCCGC
CCAGTTCCGCCCATTCTCCGCCCCATGGCTGACTAATTTTTTTTATTTATGCAGAGGCCGAGGCCGCCTC
GGCCTCTGAGCTATTCCAGAAGTAGTGAGGAGGCTTTTTTGGAGGCCTAGGCTTTTGCAAAAAGCTAACT
TGTTTATTGCAGCTTATAATGGTTACAAATAAAGCAATAGCATCACAAATTTCACAAATAAAGCATTTTT
TTCACTGCATTCTAGTTGTGGTTTGTCCAAACTCATCAATGTATCTTATCATGTCTGGATCCGCTGCATT
AATGAATCGGCCAACGCGCGGGGAGAGGCGGTTTGCGTATTGGGCGCTCTTCCGCTTCCTCGCTCACTGA
CTCGCTGCGCTCGGTCGTTCGGCTGCGGCGAGCGGTATCAGCTCACTCAAAGGCGGTAATACGGTTATCC
ACAGAATCAGGGGATAACGCAGGAAAGAACATGTGAGCAAAAGGCCAGCAAAAGGCCAGGAACCGTAAAA
AGGCCGCGTTGCTGGCGTTTTTCCATAGGCTCCGCCCCCCTGACGAGCATCACAAAAATCGACGCTCAAG
TCAGAGGTGGCGAAACCCGACAGGACTATAAAGATACCAGGCGTTTCCCCCTGGAAGCTCCCTCGTGCGC
TCTCCTGTTCCGACCCTGCCGCTTACCGGATACCTGTCCGCCTTTCTCCCTTCGGGAAGCGTGGCGCTTT
CTCATAGCTCACGCTGTAGGTATCTCAGTTCGGTGTAGGTCGTTCGCTCCAAGCTGGGCTGTGTGCACGA
ACCCCCCGTTCAGCCCGACCGCTGCGCCTTATCCGGTAACTATCGTCTTGAGTCCAACCCGGTAAGACAC
GACTTATCGCCACTGGCAGCAGCCACTGGTAACAGGATTAGCAGAGCGAGGTATGTAGGCGGTGCTACAG
AGTTCTTGAAGTGGTGGCCTAACTACGGCTACACTAGAAGAACAGTATTTGGTATCTGCGCTCTGCTGAA
GCCAGTTACCTTCGGAAAAAGAGTTGGTAGCTCTTGATCCGGCAAACAAACCACCGCTGGTAGCGGTGGT
TTTTTTGTTTGCAAGCAGCAGATTACGCGCAGAAAAAAAGGATCTCAAGAAGATCCTTTGATCTTTTCTA
CGGGGTCTGACGCTCAGTGGAACGAAAACTCACGTTAAGGGATTTTGGTCATGAGATTATCAAAAAGGAT
CTTCACCTAGATCCTTTTAAATTAAAAATGAAGTTTTAAATCAATCTAAAGTATATATGAGTAAACTTGG
TCTGACAGTTACCAATGCTTAATCAGTGAGGCACCTATCTCAGCGATCTGTCTATTTCGTTCATCCATAG
TTGCCTGACTCCCCGTCGTGTAGATAACTACGATACGGGAGGGCTTACCATCTGGCCCCAGTGCTGCAAT
GATACCGCGAGACCCACGCTCACCGGCTCCAGATTTATCAGCAATAAACCAGCCAGCCGGAAGGGCCGAG
CGCAGAAGTGGTCCTGCAACTTTATCCGCCTCCATCCAGTCTATTAATTGTTGCCGGGAAGCTAGAGTAA
GTAGTTCGCCAGTTAATAGTTTGCGCAACGTTGTTGCCATTGCTACAGGCATCGTGGTGTCACGCTCGTC
GTTTGGTATGGCTTCATTCAGCTCCGGTTCCCAACGATCAAGGCGAGTTACATGATCCCCCATGTTGTGC
AAAAAAGCGGTTAGCTCCTTCGGTCCTCCGATCGTTGTCAGAAGTAAGTTGGCCGCAGTGTTATCACTCA
TGGTTATGGCAGCACTGCATAATTCTCTTACTGTCATGCCATCCGTAAGATGCTTTTCTGTGACTGGTGA
GTACTCAACCAAGTCATTCTGAGAATAGTGTATGCGGCGACCGAGTTGCTCTTGCCCGGCGTCAATACGG
GATAATACCGCGCCACATAGCAGAACTTTAAAAGTGCTCATCATTGGAAAACGTTCTTCGGGGCGAAAAC
TCTCAAGGATCTTACCGCTGTTGAGATCCAGTTCGATGTAACCCACTCGTGCACCCAACTGATCTTCAGC
ATCTTTTACTTTCACCAGCGTTTCTGGGTGAGCAAAAACAGGAAGGCAAAATGCCGCAAAAAAGGGAATA
AGGGCGACACGGAAATGTTGAATACTCATACTCTTCCTTTTTCAATATTATTGAAGCATTTATCAGGGTT
ATTGTCTCATGAGCGGATACATATTTGAATGTATTTAGAAAAATAAACAAATAGGGGTTCCGCGCACATT
TCCCCGAAAAGTGCCACCTGGGTCGACATTGATTATTGACTAGTTATTAATAGTAATCAATTACGGGGTC
ATTAGTTCATAGCCCATATATGGAGTTCCGCGTTACATAACTTACGGTAAATGGCCCGCCTGGCTGACCG
CCCAACGACCCCCGCCCATTGACGTCAATAATGACGTATGTTCCCATAGTAACGCCAATAGGGACTTTCC
ATTGACGTCAATGGGTGGAGTATTTACGGTAAACTGCCCACTTGGCAGTACATCAAGTGTATCATATGCC
AAGTACGCCCCCTATTGACGTCAATGACGGTAAATGGCCCGCCTGGCATTATGCCCAGTACATGACCTTA
TGGGACTTTCCTACTTGGCAGTACATCTACGTATTAGTCATCGCTATTACCATGGGAGGCGTGGCCTGGG
CGGGACTGGGGAGTGGCGAGCCCTCAGATCCTGCATATAAGCAGCTGCTTTTTGCCTGTACTGGGTCTCT
CTGGTTAGACCAGATCTGAGCCTGGGAGCTCTCTGGCTAACTAGGGAACCCACTGCTTAAGCCTCAATAA
AGCTTGCCTTGAGTGCTTCAAGTAGTGTGTGCCCGTCTGTTGTGTGACTCTGGTAACTAGAGATCCCTCA
GACCCTTTTAGTCAGTGTGGAAAATCTCTAGCAGTGGCGCCCGAACAGGGACTTGAAAGCGAAAGGGAAA
CCAGAGGAGCTCTCTCGACGCAGGACTCGGCTTGCTGAAGCGCGCACGGCAAGAGGCGAGGGGCGGCGAC
TGGTGAGTACGCCAAAAATTTTGACTAGCGGAGGCTAGAAGGAGAGAGATGGGTGCGAGAGCGTCAGTAT
TAAGCGGGGGAGAATTAGATCGCGATGGGAAAAAATTCGGTTAAGGCCAGGGGGAAAGAAAAAATATAAA
TTAAAACATATAGTATGGGCAAGCAGGGAGCTAGAACGATTCGCAGTTAATACTGGCCTGTTAGAAACAT
CAGAAGGCTGTAGACAAATACTGGGACAGCTACAACCATCCCTTCAGACAGGATCAGAAGAACTTAGATC
ATTATATAATACAGTAGCAACCCTCTATTGTGTGCATCAAAGGATAGAGATAAAAGACACCAAGGAAGCT
TTAGACAAGATAGAGGAAGAGCAAAACAAAAGTAAGAAAAAAGCACAGCAAGCAGCAGGATCTTCAGACC
TGGAAATTCCCTACAATCCCCAAAGTCAAGGAGTAGTAGAATCTATGAATAAAGAATTAAAGAAAATTAT
AGGACAGGTAAGAGATCAGGCTGAACATCTTAAGACAGCAGTACAAATGGCAGTATTCATCCACAATTTT
AAAAGAAAAGGGGGGATTGGGGGGTACAGTGCAGGGGAAAGAATAGTAGACATAATAGCAACAGACATAC
AAACTAAAGAATTACAAAAACAAATTACAAAAATTCAAAATTTTCGGGTTTATTACAGGGACAGCAGAAA
TCCACTTTGGAAAGGACCAGCAAAGCTCCTCTGGAAAGGTGAAGGGGCAGTAGTAATACAAGATAATAGT
GACATAAAAGTAGTGCCAAGAAGAAAAGCAAAGATCATTAGGGATTATGGAAAACAGATGGCAGGTGATG
ATTGTGTGGCAAGTAGACAGGATGAGGATTAGAACATGGAAAAGTTTAGTAAAACACCATAAGGAGGAGA
TATGAGGGACAATTGGAGAAGTGAATTATATAAATATAAAGTAGTAAAAATTGAACCATTAGGAGTAGCA
CCCACCAAGGCAAAGAGAAGAGTGGTGCAGAGAGAAAAAAGAGCAGTGGGAATAGGAGCTTTGTTCCTTG
GGTTCTTGGGAGCAGCAGGAAGCACTATGGGCGCAGCGTCAATGACGCTGACGGTACAGGCCAGACAATT
ATTGTCTGGTATAGTGCAGCAGCAGAACAATTTGCTGAGGGCTATTGAGGCGCAACAGCATCTGTTGCAA
CTCACAGTCTGGGGCATCAAGCAGCTCCAGGCAAGAATCCTGGCTGTGGAAAGATACCTAAAGGATCAAC
AGCTCCTGGGGATTTGGGGTTGCTCTGGAAAACTCATTTGCACCACTGCTGTGCCTTGGAATGCTAGTTG
GAGTAATAAATCTCTGGAACAGATTTGGAATCACACGACCTGGATGGAGTGGGACAGAGAAATTAACAAT
TACACAAGCTTAATACACTCCTTAATTGAAGAATCGCAAAACCAGCAAGAAAAGAATGAACAAGAATTAT
TGGAATTAGATAAATGGGCAAGTTTGTGGAATTGGTTTAACATAACAAATTGGCTGTGGTATATAAAATT
ATTCATAATGATAGTAGGAGGCTTGGTAGGTTTAAGAATAGTTTTTGCTGTACTTTCTATAGTGAATAGA
GTTAGGCAGGGATATTCACCATTATCGTTTCAGACCCACCTCCCAACCCCGAGGGGACCCGACAGGCCCG
AAGGAATAGAAGAAGAAGGTGGAGAGAGAGACAGAGACAGATCCATTCGATTAGTGAACGGATCTCGACG
GTATCTAGTGATTATCGGATCAACTTTGTATAGAAAAGTTGCTGCAGCCCAAGCTATCAAAGGGGGTAAG
ATCAAAGGGGGTAAGATCAAAGGGGGTAAGATCAAAGGAGGAGCTTCAGTCGACCCCAGTGACGTAGGAA
GTCCATCCATTCACAGCGCTTCTATAAAGGCGCCAGCTGAGGCGCCTACTACTCCAACCGCGACTGCAGC
GAGCAACTCAAGTTTGTACAAAAAAGCAGGCTTCACCATGGTGAGCAAGGGCGAGGAGCTGTTCACCGGG
GTGGTGCCCATCCTGGTCGAGCTGGACGGCGACGTAAACGGCCACAAGTTCAGCGTGTCCGGCGAGGGCG
AGGGCGATGCCACCTACGGCAAGCTGACCCTGAAGTTCATCTGCACCACCGGCAAGCTGCCCGTGCCCTG
GCCCACCCTCGTGACCACCCTGACCTACGGCGTGCAGTGCTTCAGCCGCTACCCCGACCACATGAAGCAG
CACGACTTCTTCAAGTCCGCCATGCCCGAAGGCTACGTCCAGGAGCGCACCATCTTCTTCAAGGACGACG
GCAACTACAAGACCCGCGCCGAGGTGAAGTTCGAGGGCGACACCCTGGTGAACCGCATCGAGCTGAAGGG
CATCGACTTCAAGGAGGACGGCAACATCCTGGGGCACAAGCTGGAGTACAACTACAACAGCCACAACGTC
TATATCATGGCCGACAAGCAGAAGAACGGCATCAAGGTGAACTTCAAGATCCGCCA
